>Addgene plasmid #187823 | UAS:TVA-mCherry | addgene full sequence | sequence record 369602 | Addgene NGS Result
GGCATATGGTTCTTGACAGAGGTGTAAAAAGTACTCAAAAATTTTACTCAAGTGAAAGTACAAGTACTTA
GGGAAAATTTTACTCAATTAAAAGTAAAAGTATCTGGCTAGAATCTTACTTGAGTAAAAGTAAAAAAGTA
CTCCATTAAAATTGTACTTGAGTATTAAGGAAGTAAAAGTAAAAGCAAGAAAGAAAACTAGAGATTCTTG
TTTAAGCTTTTAATCTCAAAAAACATTAAATGAAATGCATACAAGGTTTTATCCTGCTTTAGAACTGTTT
GTATTTAATTATCAAACTATAAGACAGACAATCTAATGCCAGTACACGCTACTCAAAGTTGTAAAACCTC
AGATTTAACTTCAGTAGAAGCTGATTCTCAAAATTGTTAGTGTCAAGCCTAGCTCTTTTGGGGCTGAAAA
GCAATCCTGCAGTGCTGAAAAGCCTCTCACAGGCAGCCGATGCGGGAAGAGGTGTATTAGTCTTGATAGA
GAGGCTGCAAATAGCAGGAAACGTGAGCAGAGACTCCCTGGTGTCTGAAACACAGGCCAGATGGGCCCTC
GACGGTATCGATAAGCTTGCATGCCTGCAGGTCGGAGTACTGTCCTCCGAGCGGAGTACTGTCCTCCGAG
CGGAGTACTGTCCTCCGAGCGGAGTACTGTCCTCCGAGCGGAGTACTGTCCTCCGAGCGGAGACTCTAGA
GGGTATATAATGGATCCCCACCATGGCGCGGCTGCTGCCCGCGCTGCTGCTGCTGCTGCTGCCCGGTAAC
GTGACCGGTAACGGGTCCGGTAACGGTTCTTTGTCCCGTTGCCCCCCCGGTCAGTTCCGCTGCTCGGAGC
CGCCCGGTGCCCACGGGGAGTGTTACCCGCAGGACTGGCTGTGCGACGGACACCCCGACTGCGACGACGG
GCGGGACGAGTGGGGCTGCGGGACCAGCGCGATCCCCGCGGTGCCCACGGACAACGGCACAGAGGCTCCC
ACTGCCCCTGCTCCTGGACGTGCTCTGCCAGCCAGGAATCACGGCCGCATGTGGATGCTGATCACTGCAG
TGCTCCTGTGCTGCCTGGTAGCTGTGGGTGGTATCGCTGCATGGGGGAAGTCCAAAGCAAAAAGCAGGTC
TGACATCTTCAGTCTTGAAAGCGCATCCAAGGGGGGTGGGGTGAGCAAGGGCGAGGAGGATAACATGGCC
ATCATCAAGGAGTTCATGCGCTTCAAGGTGCACATGGAGGGCTCCGTGAACGGCCACGAGTTCGAGATCG
AGGGCGAGGGCGAGGGCCGCCCCTACGAGGGCACCCAGACCGCCAAGCTGAAGGTGACCAAGGGTGGCCC
CCTGCCCTTCGCCTGGGACATCCTGTCCCCTCAGTTCATGTACGGCTCCAAGGCCTACGTGAAGCACCCC
GCCGACATCCCCGACTACTTGAAGCTGTCCTTCCCCGAGGGCTTCAAGTGGGAGCGCGTGATGAACTTCG
AGGACGGCGGCGTGGTGACCGTGACCCAGGACTCCTCCCTGCAGGACGGCGAGTTCATCTACAAGGTGAA
GCTGCGCGGCACCAACTTCCCCTCCGACGGCCCCGTAATGCAGAAGAAGACCATGGGCTGGGAGGCCTCC
TCCGAGCGGATGTACCCCGAGGACGGCGCCCTGAAGGGCGAGATCAAGCAGAGGCTGAAGCTGAAGGACG
GCGGCCACTACGACGCTGAGGTCAAGACCACCTACAAGGCCAAGAAGCCCGTGCAGCTGCCCGGCGCCTA
CAACGTCAACATCAAGTTGGACATCACCTCCCACAACGAGGACTACACCATCGTGGAACAGTACGAACGC
GCCGAGGGCCGCCACTCCACCGGCGGCATGGACGAGCTGTACAAGTAATCTAGACAGAGTCGCTGATCAG
CCTCGACTGTGCCTTCTAGTTGCCAGCCATCTGTTGTTTGCCCCTCCCCCGTGCCTTCCTTGACCCTGGA
AGGTGCCACTCCCACTGTCCTTTCCTAATAAAATGAGGAAATTGCATCGCATTGTCTGAGTAGGTGTCAT
TCTATTCTGGGGGGTGGGGTGGGGCAGGACAGCAAGGGGGAGGATTGGGAAGACAATAGCAGGCATGCAA
GCTGCTAGCTAGGGATAACAGGGTAATAGATCTGCGAAGATACGGCCACGGGTGCTCTTGATCCTGTGGC
TGATTTTGGACTGTGCTGCTCGCAGCTGCTGATGAATCACATACTTCCTCCATTTTCTTCCACTGATTGA
CTGTTATAATTTCCCTAATTTCCAGGTCAAGGTGCTGTGCATTGTGGTAATAGATGTGACATGACGTCAC
TTCCAAAGGACCAATGAACATGTCTGACCAATTTCATATAATGTGAAAACGATTTTCATAGGCAGAATAA
ATAACATTTAAATTAAACTGGGCATCAGCGCAATTCAATTGGTTTGGTAATAGCAAGGGAAAATAGAATG
AAGTGATCTCCAAAAAATAAGTACTTTTTGACTGTAAATAAAATTGTAAGGAGTAAAAAGTACTTTTTTT
TCTAAAAAAATGTAATTAAGTAAAAGTAAAAGTATTGATTTTTAATTGTACTCAAGTAAAGTAAAAATCC
CCAAAAATAATACTTAAGTACAGTAATCAAGTAAAATTACTCAAGTACTTTACACCTCTGGTTCTTGACC
CCCTACCTTCAGCAAGCCCAGCAGATCCACTAGGGCCGCCACCGCGGTGGAGCTCCAGCTTTTGTTCCCT
TTAGTGAGGGTTAATTGCGCGCTTGGCGTAATCATGGTCATAGCTGTTTCCTGTGTGAAATTGTTATCCG
CTCACAATTCCACACAACATACGAGCCGGAAGCATAAAGTGTAAAGCCTGGGGTGCCTAATGAGTGAGCT
AACTCACATTAATTGCGTTGCGCTCACTGCCCGCTTTCCAGTCGGGAAACCTGTCGTGCCAGCTGCATTA
ATGAATCGGCCAACGCGCGGGGAGAGGCGGTTTGCGTATTGGGCGCTCTTCCGCTTCCTCGCTCACTGAC
TCGCTGCGCTCGGTCGTTCGGCTGCGGCGAGCGGTATCAGCTCACTCAAAGGCGGTAATACGGTTATCCA
CAGAATCAGGGGATAACGCAGGAAAGAACATGTGAGCAAAAGGCCAGCAAAAGGCCAGGAACCGTAAAAA
GGCCGCGTTGCTGGCGTTTTTCCATAGGCTCCGCCCCCCTGACGAGCATCACAAAAATCGACGCTCAAGT
CAGAGGTGGCGAAACCCGACAGGACTATAAAGATACCAGGCGTTTCCCCCTGGAAGCTCCCTCGTGCGCT
CTCCTGTTCCGACCCTGCCGCTTACCGGATACCTGTCCGCCTTTCTCCCTTCGGGAAGCGTGGCGCTTTC
TCATAGCTCACGCTGTAGGTATCTCAGTTCGGTGTAGGTCGTTCGCTCCAAGCTGGGCTGTGTGCACGAA
CCCCCCGTTCAGCCCGACCGCTGCGCCTTATCCGGTAACTATCGTCTTGAGTCCAACCCGGTAAGACACG
ACTTATCGCCACTGGCAGCAGCCACTGGTAACAGGATTAGCAGAGCGAGGTATGTAGGCGGTGCTACAGA
GTTCTTGAAGTGGTGGCCTAACTACGGCTACACTAGAAGAACAGTATTTGGTATCTGCGCTCTGCTGAAG
CCAGTTACCTTCGGAAAAAGAGTTGGTAGCTCTTGATCCGGCAAACAAACCACCGCTGGTAGCGGTGGTT
TTTTTGTTTGCAAGCAGCAGATTACGCGCAGAAAAAAAGGATCTCAAGAAGATCCTTTGATCTTTTCTAC
GGGGTCTGACGCTCAGTGGAACGAAAACTCACGTTAAGGGATTTTGGTCATGAGATTATCAAAAAGGATC
TTCACCTAGATCCTTTTAAATTAAAAATGAAGTTTTAAATCAATCTAAAGTATATATGAGTAAACTTGGT
CTGACAGTTACCAATGCTTAATCAGTGAGGCACCTATCTCAGCGATCTGTCTATTTCGTTCATCCATAGT
TGCCTGACTCCCCGTCGTGTAGATAACTACGATACGGGAGGGCTTACCATCTGGCCCCAGTGCTGCAATG
ATACCGCGAGACCCACGCTCACCGGCTCCAGATTTATCAGCAATAAACCAGCCAGCCGGAAGGGCCGAGC
GCAGAAGTGGTCCTGCAACTTTATCCGCCTCCATCCAGTCTATTAATTGTTGCCGGGAAGCTAGAGTAAG
TAGTTCGCCAGTTAATAGTTTGCGCAACGTTGTTGCCATTGCTACAGGCATCGTGGTGTCACGCTCGTCG
TTTGGTATGGCTTCATTCAGCTCCGGTTCCCAACGATCAAGGCGAGTTACATGATCCCCCATGTTGTGCA
AAAAAGCGGTTAGCTCCTTCGGTCCTCCGATCGTTGTCAGAAGTAAGTTGGCCGCAGTGTTATCACTCAT
GGTTATGGCAGCACTGCATAATTCTCTTACTGTCATGCCATCCGTAAGATGCTTTTCTGTGACTGGTGAG
TACTCAACCAAGTCATTCTGAGAATAGTGTATGCGGCGACCGAGTTGCTCTTGCCCGGCGTCAATACGGG
ATAATACCGCGCCACATAGCAGAACTTTAAAAGTGCTCATCATTGGAAAACGTTCTTCGGGGCGAAAACT
CTCAAGGATCTTACCGCTGTTGAGATCCAGTTCGATGTAACCCACTCGTGCACCCAACTGATCTTCAGCA
TCTTTTACTTTCACCAGCGTTTCTGGGTGAGCAAAAACAGGAAGGCAAAATGCCGCAAAAAAGGGAATAA
GGGCGACACGGAAATGTTGAATACTCATACTCTTCCTTTTTCAATATTATTGAAGCATTTATCAGGGTTA
TTGTCTCATGAGCGGATACATATTTGAATGTATTTAGAAAAATAAACAAATAGGGGTTCCGCGCACATTT
CCCCGAAAAGTGCCACCTAAATTGTAAGCGTTAATATTTTGTTAAAATTCGCGTTAAATTTTTGTTAAAT
CAGCTCATTTTTTAACCAATAGGCCGAAATCGGCAAAATCCCTTATAAATCAAAAGAATAGACCGAGATA
GGGT
[37 nt withheld, positions 5045-5081]
AAAGAACGTGGACTCCAACGTCAAAGG
[49 nt withheld, positions 5109-5157]
T
[91 nt withheld, positions 5159-5249]
G
[124 nt withheld, positions 5251-5374]
CCCATTCGCCATTCAGGCTGCGCAACTGTTGGGAAGGGCGATCGGTGCGGGCCTCTTCGCTATTACGCCA
GCTGGCGAAAGGGGGATGTGCTGCAAGGCGATTAAGTTGGGTAACGCCAGGGTTTTCCCAGTCACGACGT
TGTAAAACGACGGCCAGTGAGCGCGCGTAATACGACTCACTATAGGGCGAATTGGGTACC
Features (pLannotate 1.2.2; 18 found; start..end, strand, type, name):
    573..594     -  misc_feature   MCS (fragment): pUC18/19 multiple cloning site
    593..687     +  protein_bind   5X UAS: five tandem copies of the "ScaI site" 17-mer CGGAGTACTGTCCTCCG, an upstream activating sequence (UAS) that efficiently binds yeast Gal4 (Webster et al., 1988; Pfeiffer et al., 2010) GAL4
    697..714     +  promoter       minP (fragment): minimal TATA-box promoter with low basal activity
    723..1151    +  CDS            RSVR_COTJA (fragment): Experimental evidence at protein level: Swiss-Prot protein existence level 1. Responsible for susceptibility to the retrovirus subgroup A Rous sarcoma virus. From Coturnix japonica (Japanese quail) (Coturnix coturnix japonica).
   1160..1867    +  CDS            mCherry: monomeric derivative of DsRed fluorescent protein (Shaner et al., 2004) mammalian codon-optimized
   1897..2008    +  polyA_signal   bGH poly(A) signal: bovine growth hormone polyadenylation signal
   2694..2715    -  misc_feature   MCS (fragment): pBluescript multiple cloning site
   2728..2746    -  promoter       T3 promoter: promoter for bacteriophage T3 RNA polymerase
   2791..2807    -  protein_bind   lac operator: The lac repressor binds to the lac operator to inhibit transcription in E. coli. This inhibition can be relieved by adding lactose or isopropyl-β-D-thiogalactopyranoside (IPTG). lac repressor encoded by lacI
   2815..2845    -  promoter       lac promoter: promoter for the E. coli lac operon
   2860..2881    -  protein_bind   CAP binding site: CAP binding activates transcription in the presence of cAMP. E. coli catabolite activator protein
   2894..2986    -  CDS            lacI (fragment): lac repressor; lacI; The lac repressor binds to the lac operator to inhibit transcription in E. coli. This inhibition can be relieved by adding lactose or isopropyl-β-D-thiogalactopyranoside (IPTG).
   3169..3757    -  rep_origin     ori: high-copy-number ColE1/pMB1/pBR322/pUC origin of replication
   3928..4788    -  CDS            AmpR: β-lactamase; bla; confers resistance to ampicillin, carbenicillin, and related antibiotics
   4789..4893    -  promoter       AmpR promoter: bla
   4946..5374    -  rep_origin     f1 ori (sequence partly withheld): f1 bacteriophage origin of replication; arrow indicates direction of (+) strand synthesis
   5379..5534    -  CDS            lacZα (fragment): LacZα fragment of β-galactosidase; lacZ fragment
   5542..5560    +  promoter       T7 promoter: promoter for bacteriophage T7 RNA polymerase
