[The description below was written by a language model from this plasmid's Addgene catalogue record and pLannotate feature annotations shown in this document.]
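Description:
UAS:TVA-mCherry is a Tol2 transposon-based transgenesis plasmid for zebrafish, built on a 5xUAS Tol2 backbone to which a bovine growth hormone polyadenylation signal had been added. Although catalogued as a bacterial expression vector, the bacterial elements serve only for propagation. These are a high-copy ColE1/pUC-type origin and an ampicillin resistance gene with its own promoter, plus pBluescript-style remnants: an f1 origin, lacZα and lacI fragments, lac promoter/operator, and flanking T3 and T7 promoters. The feature table does not annotate the Tol2 arms themselves. They presumably lie in the unannotated stretches flanking the expression cassette, but this cannot be confirmed from the record.

The payload is a Gal4-responsive cassette. Five tandem Gal4-binding UAS repeats sit upstream of a minimal TATA-box promoter with low basal activity, driving a fusion of TVA to mCherry, followed by the bGH poly(A) signal. The TVA portion is annotated as a fragment of the quail receptor for subgroup A avian sarcoma virus. TVA is the cellular receptor for the EnvA envelope protein, so cells expressing it become selectively permissive to EnvA-pseudotyped viruses, and the mCherry fusion marks those cells in red. The insert was PCR-amplified from an earlier TVA-mCherry plasmid.

The depositors used the construct to generate transgenic zebrafish in which Gal4 driver lines restrict TVA-mCherry expression to defined cell populations, as part of a viral toolbox for conditional and transneuronal gene expression. The sequenced record is 5,574 nt, longer than the listed total of 5,034 bp. The repository's sequencing found discrepancies with the depositor's in silico reference, which the depositing lab acknowledged while confirming that the plasmid functions as published.
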