Addgene plasmid #187823: UAS:TVA-mCherry
Purpose: Expression of a fusion of the transmembrane protein TVA and the red fluorescent protein mCherry under UAS control.
Depositing lab: Rainer Friedrich. Depositing organization: Friedrich Miescher Institute for Biomedical Research. Publication: A viral toolbox for conditional and transneuronal gene expression in zebrafish. Satou C, Neve RL, Oyibo HK, Zmarz P, Huang KH, Arn Bouldoires E, Mori T, Higashijima SI, Keller GB, Friedrich RW. Elife. 2022 Jul 22;11. pii: 77153. doi: 10.7554/eLife.77153. PubMed 35866706.
Backbone
  Vector backbone: 5xUAS Tol2
  Backbone size w/o insert (bp): 3706
  Total vector size (bp): 5034
  Modifications to backbone: bGH added to Tol2 vector by Shin-ichi Higashijima. (5xUAS Tol2 vectors as in Asakawa, K. et al. Genetic dissection of neural circuits by Tol2 transposon-mediated Gal4 gene and enhancer trapping in zebrafish. Proc. Natl. Acad. Sci. U. S. A. 105, 1255–1260 (2008).)
  Vector type: Bacterial Expression
Growth in bacteria
  Bacterial resistance: Ampicillin, 100 μg/mL
  Growth temperature: 37°C
  Growth strain: DH5alpha
  Copy number: Unknown
Gene/Insert
  Gene/Insert name: TVA-mCherry
  Insert size (bp): 1680
  GenBank ID: AY531260.1
  Promoter: 5xUAS
  Cloning method: Unknown
  Sequencing primers: 5′ unknown
Resource information
  A portion of this plasmid was derived from a plasmid made by: Chie Satou, created it in the Rainer Friedrich's lab (FMI-Basel) and asked Estelle Arn (lab manager) to deposite it at Addgene
Terms and licenses: Academic/Nonprofit Terms; Industry Terms: Not Available to Industry
Depositor comments: Please visit https://doi.org/10.1101/2021.03.25.436574 for bioRxiv preprint. DNA construction: TVA-mCherry was amplified by PCR from a plasmid (gift from Dr. Uchida, Addgene plasmid #38044 ; http://n2t.net/addgene:38044 ; RRID:Addgene_38044) and inserted into a 5xUAS vector (Asakawa, K. et al. Genetic dissection of neural circuits by Tol2 transposon-mediated Gal4 gene and enhancer trapping in zebrafish. Proc. Natl. Acad. Sci. U. S. A. 105, 1255–1260 (2008).). Used to create transgenic Zebrafish and make use of the Gal4/UAS system. Note: Addgene's NGS results identified several discrepancies with the depositor's in silico generated reference sequences. The depositing lab has confirmed the discrepancies and confirmed that the plasmid functions described in the associated publication.
How to cite: UAS:TVA-mCherry was a gift from Rainer Friedrich (Addgene plasmid # 187823 ; http://n2t.net/addgene:187823 ; RRID:Addgene_187823)
