>Addgene plasmid #187823 | UAS:TVA-mCherry | depositor partial sequence | sequence record 364354 | UAS:TVA-mCherry sequence 225 bps
CTGTGCCTTCTAGTTGCCAGCCATCTGTTGTTTGCCCCTCCCCCGTGCCTTCCTTGACCCTGGAAGGTGC
CACTCCCACTGTCCTTTCCTAATAAAATGAGGAAATTGCATCGCATTGTCTGAGTAGGTGTCATTCTATT
CTGGGGGGTGGGGTGGGGCAGGACAGCAAGGGGGAGGATTGGGAAGACAATAGCAGGCATGCTGGGGATG
CGGTGGGCTCTATGG
