>Addgene plasmid #187823 | UAS:TVA-mCherry | depositor partial sequence | sequence record 364357 | UAS:TVA-mCherry sequence 1149 bps
GCCACCATGGCGCGGCTGCTGCCCGCGCTGCTGCTGCTGCTGCTGCCCGGTAACGTGACCGGTAACGGGT
CCGGTAACGGTTCTTTGTCCCGTTGCCCCCCCGGTCAGTTCCGCTGCTCGGAGCCGCCCGGTGCCCACGG
GGAGTGTTACCCGCAGGACTGGCTGTGCGACGGACACCCCGACTGCGACGACGGGCGGGACGAGTGGGGC
TGCGGGACCAGCGCGATCCCCGCGGTGCCCACGGACAACGGCACAGAGGCTCCCACTGCCCCTGCTCCTG
GACGTGCTCTGCCAGCCAGGAATCACGGCCGCATGTGGATGCTGATCACTGCAGTGCTCCTGTGCTGCCT
GGTAGCTGTGGGTGGTATCGCTGCATGGGGGAAGTCCAAAGCAAAAAGCAGGTCTGACATCTTCAGTCTT
GAAAGCGCATCCAAGGGGGGTGGGGTGAGCAAGGGCGAGGAGGATAACATGGCCATCATCAAGGAGTTCA
TGCGCTTCAAGGTGCACATGGAGGGCTCCGTGAACGGCCACGAGTTCGAGATCGAGGGCGAGGGCGAGGG
CCGCCCCTACGAGGGCACCCAGACCGCCAAGCTGAAGGTGACCAAGGGTGGCCCCCTGCCCTTCGCCTGG
GACATCCTGTCCCCTCAGTTCATGTACGGCTCCAAGGCCTACGTGAAGCACCCCGCCGACATCCCCGACT
ACTTGAAGCTGTCCTTCCCCGAGGGCTTCAAGTGGGAGCGCGTGATGAACTTCGAGGACGGCGGCGTGGT
GACCGTGACCCAGGACTCCTCCCTGCAGGACGGCGAGTTCATCTACAAGGTGAAGCTGCGCGGCACCAAC
TTCCCCTCCGACGGCCCCGTAATGCAGAAGAAGACCATGGGCTGGGAGGCCTCCTCCGAGCGGATGTACC
CCGAGGACGGCGCCCTGAAGGGCGAGATCAAGCAGAGGCTGAAGCTGAAGGACGGCGGCCACTACGACGC
TGAGGTCAAGACCACCTACAAGGCCAAGAAGCCCGTGCAGCTGCCCGGCGCCTACAACGTCAACATCAAG
TTGGACATCACCTCCCACAACGAGGACTACACCATCGTGGAACAGTACGAACGCGCCGAGGGCCGCCACT
CCACCGGCGGCATGGACGAGCTGTACAAG
