>Addgene plasmid #187823 | UAS:TVA-mCherry | depositor partial sequence | sequence record 364358 | UAS:TVA-mCherry sequence 149 bps
TCGGAGTACTGTCCTCCGAGCGGAGTACTGTCCTCCGAGCGGAGTACTGTCCTCCGAGCGGAGTACTGTC
CTCCGAGCGGAGTACTGTCCTCCGAGCGGAGACTCTAGAGGGTATATAATGGATCCCATCGCGTCTCAGC
CTCACTTTA
